Addgene plasmid #175467: MSNA-c007
Purpose: Protein expression in bacterial cells. FERM domain, M1-D298. Used for NMR studies.
Depositing lab: Opher Gileadi. Depositing organization: University of Oxford.
Backbone
  Vector backbone: pNIC28-Bsa4
  Vector type: Bacterial Expression
Growth in bacteria
  Bacterial resistance: Kanamycin, 50 μg/mL
  Growth temperature: 37°C
  Growth strain: DH5alpha
  Copy number: High Copy
Gene/Insert
  Gene/Insert name: MSN (alt name: HEL70|IMD50)
  Species: H. sapiens (human)
  Entrez Gene: MSN (a.k.a. HEL70, IMD50)
  Tag / fusion protein: His6-TEV (N terminal on insert)
  Cloning method: Ligation Independent Cloning
Terms and licenses: Academic/Nonprofit Terms; Industry Terms: Not Available to Industry
Depositor comments: Ligation-independent cloning 5' site GTACTTCCAATCCAT; 3' site TATCCACCTTTACT. Gileadi lab uses BL21(DE3)-R3-pRARE2 cells for expression.
How to cite: MSNA-c007 was a gift from Opher Gileadi (Addgene plasmid # 175467 ; http://n2t.net/addgene:175467 ; RRID:Addgene_175467)
