[The description below was written by a language model from this plasmid's Addgene catalogue record and pLannotate feature annotations shown in this document.]
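Description:
MSNA-c007 is a bacterial expression plasmid built on the pNIC28-Bsa4 backbone, a pET-style vector, carrying a fragment of human moesin (MSN) that encodes the FERM domain, residues M1 to D298. Moesin belongs to the ezrin-radixin-moesin family of proteins that link the actin cytoskeleton to the plasma membrane. The insert was introduced by ligation-independent cloning and, according to the catalogue entry, is fused at its N-terminus to a His6 tag followed by a TEV protease site, allowing affinity purification and subsequent tag removal. The feature table does not annotate this N-terminal tag separately, although there is unannotated space between the ribosome binding site and the start of the MSN fragment where it would lie. The table does pick up a short His-tag fragment and a T7 gene 10-derived fragment downstream of the insert. These appear to be residual vector sequence, and the record does not indicate that they form part of the expressed protein.

Expression is driven by a T7 promoter with an adjacent lac operator and the T7 gene 10 ribosome binding site, and is terminated by the T7 terminator. A plasmid-borne lacI gene supplies repressor, so transcription is IPTG-inducible in hosts that provide T7 RNA polymerase; the depositor notes the use of a BL21(DE3) derivative with rare-codon supplementation. The plasmid is selected with kanamycin through an aph(3')-Ia gene and replicates from a ColE1/pMB1-type origin. The catalogue lists it as high copy, although the pBR322-derived rop and bom elements are also annotated. An f1 origin and remnants of a tetracycline resistance gene are also present. The stated purpose is production of the moesin FERM domain for NMR studies.
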