Features (pLannotate 1.2.2; 19 found; start..end, strand, type, name):
     12..34      +  RBS            RBS: efficient ribosome binding site from bacteriophage T7 gene 10 (Olins and Rangwala, 1989)
    108..1001    +  CDS            MSN (fragment): MOES_HUMAN - Experimental evidence at protein level: Swiss-Prot protein existence level 1. Ezrin-radixin-moesin (ERM) family protein that connects the actin cytoskeleton to the plasma membrane and thereby regulates the structure and function of specific domains of the cell cortex. Tethers actin filaments by oscillating between a resting and an activated state providing transient interactions between moesin and the actin cytoskeleton (PubMed:10212266). Once phosphorylated on its C-terminal threonine, moesin is activated leading to interaction with F-actin and cytoskeletal rearrangement (PubMed:
   1067..1084    +  CDS            9xHis (fragment): 9xHis affinity tag
   1094..1143    +  CDS            SET1 (fragment): solubility-enhancement tag derived from T7 phage gene 10B
   1151..1198    +  terminator     T7 terminator: transcription terminator for bacteriophage T7 RNA polymerase
   1235..1663    +  rep_origin     f1 ori (sequence partly withheld): f1 bacteriophage origin of replication; arrow indicates direction of (+) strand synthesis
   1716..1773    +  promoter       AmpR promoter (fragment): bla
   1782..2597    -  CDS            KanR: aminoglycoside phosphotransferase; aph(3')-Ia; confers resistance to kanamycin in bacteria or G418 (Geneticin®) in eukaryotes
   2719..3307    +  rep_origin     ori: high-copy-number ColE1/pMB1/pBR322/pUC origin of replication
   3493..3632    -  misc_feature   bom: basis of mobility region from pBR322
   3734..3925    -  CDS            rop: Rop protein, which maintains plasmids at low copy number; rop
   3942..4322    +  CDS            YPB1_ECOLX: Protein predicted: Swiss-Prot protein existence level 4. From Escherichia coli.
   4394..4685    -  CDS            TcR (fragment): tetracycline efflux protein; tet; confers resistance to tetracycline
   4700..4721    -  protein_bind   CAP binding site: CAP binding activates transcription in the presence of cAMP. E. coli catabolite activator protein
   4734..5816    -  CDS            lacI: lac repressor; lacI; The lac repressor binds to the lac operator to inhibit transcription in E. coli. This inhibition can be relieved by adding lactose or isopropyl-β-D-thiogalactopyranoside (IPTG).
   5817..5894    -  promoter       lacI promoter: lacI
   5902..6181    -  CDS            TcR (fragment): tetracycline efflux protein; tet; confers resistance to tetracycline
   6203..6221    +  promoter       T7 promoter: promoter for bacteriophage T7 RNA polymerase
   6222..6246    +  protein_bind   lac operator: The lac repressor binds to the lac operator to inhibit transcription in E. coli. This inhibition can be relieved by adding lactose or isopropyl-β-D-thiogalactopyranoside (IPTG). lac repressor encoded by lacI
>Addgene plasmid #175467 | MSNA-c007 | addgene full sequence | sequence record 353136 | Addgene NGS Result
CTAGAAATAATTTTGTTTAACTTTAAGAAGGAGATATACATATGCACCATCATCATCATCATTCTTCTGG
TGTAGATCTGGGTACCGAGAACCTGTACTTCCAATCCATGCCCAAAACGATCAGTGTGCGTGTGACCACC
ATGGATGCAGAGCTGGAGTTTGCCATCCAGCCCAACACCACCGGGAAGCAGCTATTTGACCAGGTGGTGA
AAACTATTGGCTTGAGGGAAGTTTGGTTCTTTGGTCTGCAGTACCAGGACACTAAAGGTTTCTCCACCTG
GCTGAAACTCAATAAGAAGGTGACTGCCCAGGATGTGCGGAAGGAAAGCCCCCTGCTCTTTAAGTTCCGT
GCCAAGTTCTACCCTGAGGATGTGTCCGAGGAATTGATTCAGGACATCACTCAGCGCCTGTTCTTTCTGC
AAGTGAAAGAGGGCATTCTCAATGATGATATTTACTGCCCGCCTGAGACCGCTGTGCTGCTGGCCTCGTA
TGCTGTCCAGTCTAAGTATGGCGACTTCAATAAGGAAGTGCATAAGTCTGGCTACCTGGCCGGAGACAAG
TTGCTCCCGCAGAGAGTCCTGGAACAGCACAAACTCAACAAGGACCAGTGGGAGGAGCGGATCCAGGTGT
GGCATGAGGAACACCGTGGCATGCTCAGGGAGGATGCTGTCCTGGAATATCTGAAGATTGCTCAAGATCT
GGAGATGTATGGTGTGAACTACTTCAGCATCAAGAACAAGAAAGGCTCAGAGCTGTGGCTGGGGGTGGAT
GCCCTGGGTCTCAACATCTATGAGCAGAATGACAGACTAACTCCCAAGATAGGCTTCCCCTGGAGTGAAA
TCAGGAACATCTCTTTCAATGATAAGAAATTTGTCATCAAGCCCATTGACAAAAAAGCCCCGGACTTCGT
CTTCTATGCTCCCCGGCTGCGGATTAACAAGCGGATCTTGGCCTTGTGCATGGGGAACCATGAACTATAC
ATGCGCCGTCGCAAGCCTGATTGACAGTAAAGGTGGATACGGATCCGAATTCGAGCTCCGTCGACAAGCT
TGCGGCCGCACTCGAGCACCACCACCACCACCACTGAGATCCGGCTGCTAACAAAGCCCGAAAGGAAGCT
GAGTTGGCTGCTGCCACCGCTGAGCAATAACTAGCATAACCCCTTGGGGCCTCTAAACGGGTCTTGAGGG
GTTTTTTGCTGAAAGGAGGAACTATATCCGGATTGGCGAATGGG
[124 nt withheld, positions 1235-1358]
C
[91 nt withheld, positions 1360-1450]
A
[49 nt withheld, positions 1452-1500]
CCTTTGACGTTGGAGTCCACGTTCTTT
[37 nt withheld, positions 1528-1564]
ACCCTATCTCGGTCTATTCTTTTGATTTATAAGGGATTTTGCCGATTTCGGCCTATTGGTTAAAAAATGA
GCTGATTTAACAAAAATTTAACGCGAATTTTAACAAAATATTAACGCTTACAATTTAGGTGGCACTTTTC
GGGGAAATGTGCGCGGAACCCCTATTTGTTTATTTTTCTAAATACATTCAAATATGTATCCGCTCATGAA
TTAATTCTTAGAAAAACTCATCGAGCATCAAATGAAACTGCAATTTATTCATATCAGGATTATCAATACC
ATATTTTTGAAAAAGCCGTTTCTGTAATGAAGGAGAAAACTCACCGAGGCAGTTCCATAGGATGGCAAGA
TCCTGGTATCGGTCTGCGATTCCGACTCGTCCAACATCAATACAACCTATTAATTTCCCCTCGTCAAAAA
TAAGGTTATCAAGTGAGAAATCACCATGAGTGACGACTGAATCCGGTGAGAATGGCAAAAGTTTATGCAT
TTCTTTCCAGACTTGTTCAACAGGCCAGCCATTACGCTCGTCATCAAAATCACTCGCATCAACCAAACCG
TTATTCATTCGTGATTGCGCCTGAGCGAGACGAAATACGCGATCGCTGTTAAAAGGACAATTACAAACAG
GAATCGAATGCAACCGGCGCAGGAACACTGCCAGCGCATCAACAATATTTTCACCTGAATCAGGATATTC
TTCTAATACCTGGAATGCTGTTTTCCCGGGGATCGCAGTGGTGAGTAACCATGCATCATCAGGAGTACGG
ATAAAATGCTTGATGGTCGGAAGAGGCATAAATTCCGTCAGCCAGTTTAGTCTGACCATCTCATCTGTAA
CATCATTGGCAACGCTACCTTTGCCATGTTTCAGAAACAACTCTGGCGCATCGGGCTTCCCATACAATCG
ATAGATTGTCGCACCTGATTGCCCGACATTATCGCGAGCCCATTTATACCCATATAAATCAGCATCCATG
TTGGAATTTAATCGCGGCCTAGAGCAAGACGTTTCCCGTTGAATATGGCTCATAACACCCCTTGTATTAC
TGTTTATGTAAGCAGACAGTTTTATTGTTCATGACCAAAATCCCTTAACGTGAGTTTTCGTTCCACTGAG
CGTCAGACCCCGTAGAAAAGATCAAAGGATCTTCTTGAGATCCTTTTTTTCTGCGCGTAATCTGCTGCTT
GCAAACAAAAAAACCACCGCTACCAGCGGTGGTTTGTTTGCCGGATCAAGAGCTACCAACTCTTTTTCCG
AAGGTAACTGGCTTCAGCAGAGCGCAGATACCAAATACTGTCCTTCTAGTGTAGCCGTAGTTAGGCCACC
ACTTCAAGAACTCTGTAGCACCGCCTACATACCTCGCTCTGCTAATCCTGTTACCAGTGGCTGCTGCCAG
TGGCGATAAGTCGTGTCTTACCGGGTTGGACTCAAGACGATAGTTACCGGATAAGGCGCAGCGGTCGGGC
TGAACGGGGGGTTCGTGCACACAGCCCAGCTTGGAGCGAACGACCTACACCGAACTGAGATACCTACAGC
GTGAGCTATGAGAAAGCGCCACGCTTCCCGAAGGGAGAAAGGCGGACAGGTATCCGGTAAGCGGCAGGGT
CGGAACAGGAGAGCGCACGAGGGAGCTTCCAGGGGGAAACGCCTGGTATCTTTATAGTCCTGTCGGGTTT
CGCCACCTCTGACTTGAGCGTCGATTTTTGTGATGCTCGTCAGGGGGGCGGAGCCTATGGAAAAACGCCA
GCAACGCGGCCTTTTTACGGTTCCTGGCCTTTTGCTGGCCTTTTGCTCACATGTTCTTTCCTGCGTTATC
CCCTGATTCTGTGGATAACCGTATTACCGCCTTTGAGTGAGCTGATACCGCTCGCCGCAGCCGAACGACC
GAGCGCAGCGAGTCAGTGAGCGAGGAAGCGGAAGAGCGCCTGATGCGGTATTTTCTCCTTACGCATCTGT
GCGGTATTTCACACCGCAATGGTGCACTCTCAGTACAATCTGCTCTGATGCCGCATAGTTAAGCCAGTAT
ACACTCCGCTATCGCTACGTGACTGGGTCATGGCTGCGCCCCGACACCCGCCAACACCCGCTGACGCGCC
CTGACGGGCTTGTCTGCTCCCGGCATCCGCTTACAGACAAGCTGTGACCGTCTCCGGGAGCTGCATGTGT
CAGAGGTTTTCACCGTCATCACCGAAACGCGCGAGGCAGCTGCGGTAAAGCTCATCAGCGTGGTCGTGAA
GCGATTCACAGATGTCTGCCTGTTCATCCGCGTCCAGCTCGTTGAGTTTCTCCAGAAGCGTTAATGTCTG
GCTTCTGATAAAGCGGGCCATGTTAAGGGCGGTTTTTTCCTGTTTGGTCACTGATGCCTCCGTGTAAGGG
GGATTTCTGTTCATGGGGGTAATGATACCGATGAAACGAGAGAGGATGCTCACGATACGGGTTACTGATG
ATGAACATGCCCGGTTACTGGAACGTTGTGAGGGTAAACAACTGGCGGTATGGATGCGGCGGGACCAGAG
AAAAATCACTCAGGGTCAATGCCAGCGCTTCGTTAATACAGATGTAGGTGTTCCACAGGGTAGCCAGCAG
CATCCTGCGATGCAGATCCGGAACATAATGGTGCAGGGCGCTGACTTCCGCGTTTCCAGACTTTACGAAA
CACGGAAACCGAAGACCATTCATGTTGTTGCTCAGGTCGCAGACGTTTTGCAGCAGCAGTCGCTTCACGT
TCGCTCGCGTATCGGTGATTCATTCTGCTAACCAGTAAGGCAACCCCGCCAGCCTAGCCGGGTCCTCAAC
GACAGGAGCACGATCATGCGCACCCGTGGGGCCGCCATGCCGGCGATAATGGCCTGCTTCTCGCCGAAAC
GTTTGGTGGCGGGACCAGTGACGAAGGCTTGAGCGAGGGCGTGCAAGATTCCGAATACCGCAAGCGACAG
GCCGATCATCGTCGCGCTCCAGCGAAAGCGGTCCTCGCCGAAAATGACCCAGAGCGCTGCCGGCACCTGT
CCTACGAGTTGCATGATAAAGAAGACAGTCATAAGTGCGGCGACGATAGTCATGCCCCGCGCCCACCGGA
AGGAGCTGACTGGGTTGAAGGCTCTCAAGGGCATCGGTCGAGATCCCGGTGCCTAATGAGTGAGCTAACT
TACATTAATTGCGTTGCGCTCACTGCCCGCTTTCCAGTCGGGAAACCTGTCGTGCCAGCTGCATTAATGA
ATCGGCCAACGCGCGGGGAGAGGCGGTTTGCGTATTGGGCGCCAGGGTGGTTTTTCTTTTCACCAGTGAG
ACGGGCAACAGCTGATTGCCCTTCACCGCCTGGCCCTGAGAGAGTTGCAGCAAGCGGTCCACGCTGGTTT
GCCCCAGCAGGCGAAAATCCTGTTTGATGGTGGTTAACGGCGGGATATAACATGAGCTGTCTTCGGTATC
GTCGTATCCCACTACCGAGATATCCGCACCAACGCGCAGCCCGGACTCGGTAATGGCGCGCATTGCGCCC
AGCGCCATCTGATCGTTGGCAACCAGCATCGCAGTGGGAACGATGCCCTCATTCAGCATTTGCATGGTTT
GTTGAAAACCGGACATGGCACTCCAGTCGCCTTCCCGTTCCGCTATCGGCTGAATTTGATTGCGAGTGAG
ATATTTATGCCAGCCAGCCAGACGCAGACGCGCCGAGACAGAACTTAATGGGCCCGCTAACAGCGCGATT
TGCTGGTGACCCAATGCGACCAGATGCTCCACGCCCAGTCGCGTACCGTCTTCATGGGAGAAAATAATAC
TGTTGATGGGTGTCTGGTCAGAGACATCAAGAAATAACGCCGGAACATTAGTGCAGGCAGCTTCCACAGC
AATGGCATCCTGGTCATCCAGCGGATAGTTAATGATCAGCCCACTGACGCGTTGCGCGAGAAGATTGTGC
ACCGCCGCTTTACAGGCTTCGACGCCGCTTCGTTCTACCATCGACACCACCACGCTGGCACCCAGTTGAT
CGGCGCGAGATTTAATCGCCGCGACAATTTGCGACGGCGCGTGCAGGGCCAGACTGGAGGTGGCAACGCC
AATCAGCAACGACTGTTTGCCCGCCAGTTGTTGTGCCACGCGGTTGGGAATGTAATTCAGCTCCGCCATC
GCCGCTTCCACTTTTTCCCGCGTTTTCGCAGAAACGTGGCTGGCCTGGTTCACCACGCGGGAAACGGTCT
GATAAGAGACACCGGCATACTCTGCGACATCGTATAACGTTACTGGTTTCACATTCACCACCCTGAATTG
ACTCTCTTCCGGGCGCTATCATGCCATACCGCGAAAGGTTTTGCGCCATTCGATGGTGTCCGGGATCTCG
ACGCTCTCCCTTATGCGACTCCTGCATTAGGAAGCAGCCCAGTAGTAGGTTGAGGCCGTTGAGCACCGCC
GCCGCAAGGAATGGTGCATGCAAGGAGATGGCGCCCAACAGTCCCCCGGCCACGGGGCCTGCCACCATAC
CCACGCCGAAACAAGCGCTCATGAGCCCGAAGTGGCGAGCCCGATCTTCCCCATCGGTGATGTCGGCGAT
ATAGGCGCCAGCAACCGCACCTGTGGCGCCGGTGATGCCGGCCACGATGCGTCCGGCGTAGAGGATCGAG
ATCTCGATCCCGCGAAATTAATACGACTCACTATAGGGGAATTGTGAGCGGATAACAATTCCCCT
