>Addgene plasmid #175467 | MSNA-c007 | depositor partial sequence | sequence record 340375 | Coding sequence (including tags)
CATATGCACCATCATCATCATCATTCTTCTGGTGTAGATCTGGGTACCGAGAACCTGTACTTCCAATCCA
TGCCCAAAACGATCAGTGTGCGTGTGACCACCATGGATGCAGAGCTGGAGTTTGCCATCCAGCCCAACAC
CACCGGGAAGCAGCTATTTGACCAGGTGGTGAAAACTATTGGCTTGAGGGAAGTTTGGTTCTTTGGTCTG
CAGTACCAGGACACTAAAGGTTTCTCCACCTGGCTGAAACTCAATAAGAAGGTGACTGCCCAGGATGTGC
GGAAGGAAAGCCCCCTGCTCTTTAAGTTCCGTGCCAAGTTCTACCCTGAGGATGTGTCCGAGGAATTGAT
TCAGGACATCACTCAGCGCCTGTTCTTTCTGCAAGTGAAAGAGGGCATTCTCAATGATGATATTTACTGC
CCGCCTGAGACCGCTGTGCTGCTGGCCTCGTATGCTGTCCAGTCTAAGTATGGCGACTTCAATAAGGAAG
TGCATAAGTCTGGCTACCTGGCCGGAGACAAGTTGCTCCCGCAGAGAGTCCTGGAACAGCACAAACTCAA
CAAGGACCAGTGGGAGGAGCGGATCCAGGTGTGGCATGAGGAACACCGTGGCATGCTCAGGGAGGATGCT
GTCCTGGAATATCTGAAGATTGCTCAAGATCTGGAGATGTATGGTGTGAACTACTTCAGCATCAAGAACA
AGAAAGGCTCAGAGCTGTGGCTGGGGGTGGATGCCCTGGGTCTCAACATCTATGAGCAGAATGACAGACT
AACTCCCAAGATAGGCTTCCCCTGGAGTGAAATCAGGAACATCTCTTTCAATGATAAGAAATTTGTCATC
AAGCCCATTGACAAAAAAGCCCCGGACTTCGTCTTCTATGCTCCCCGGCTGCGGATTAACAAGCGGATCT
TGGCCTTGTGCATGGGGAACCATGAACTATACATGCGCCGTCGCAAGCCTGATTGACAGTAAAGGTGGAT
ACGGATCCGAA
